Addgene plasmid #177342: AAV-CMV-dSaCas9-NLS-3xHA-3xSunTag_bGHpA
Purpose: AAV expression of a catalytically inactive SaCas9 (dSaCas9) fused with three copies of SunTag sequence
Depositing lab: Naoki Yamamoto. Depositing organization: Hoshi University. Publication: Engineering of AAV-Mediated in Vivo Targeted DNA Methylation Editing System via Staphylococcus Aureus Derived Cas9-SunTag. Yamamoto N, Morita S, Hatada I, Ideta-Otsuka M, Tamura H, Narita M, Igarashi K. Research Square [Preprint] 2021. doi: 10.21203/rs.3.rs-1065603/v1.
Backbone
  Vector backbone: pX603-AAV-CMV::NLS-dSaCas9(D10A,N580A)-NLS-3xHA-bGHpA
  Backbone manufacturer: Addgene
  Backbone size w/o insert (bp): 2879
  Total vector size (bp): 7533
  Vector type: Mammalian Expression, AAV, CRISPR
Growth in bacteria
  Bacterial resistance: Ampicillin, 100 μg/mL
  Growth temperature: 37°C
  Growth strain: NEB Stable
  Copy number: High Copy
Gene/Insert
  Gene/Insert name: dead hSaCas9 (alt name: dead Cas9 from Staphylococcus aureus)
  Species: Synthetic; Staphylococcus aureus
  Insert size (bp): 4654
  Mutation: D10A, N580A
  Promoter: CMV
  Tag / fusion protein: 3x GCN4 peptide (C terminal on insert); 3xHA (C terminal on insert); NLS (C terminal on insert); NLS (N terminal on insert)
  Cloning method: Gateway Cloning
  Sequencing primers: 5′ ctatataagcagagctctctggctaac; 3′ GATCAAGATCAACGGCGA
Resource information
  A portion of this plasmid was derived from a plasmid made by: pX603-AAV-CMV::NLS-dSaCas9(D10A,N580A)-NLS-3xHA-bGHpA was a gift from Feng Zhang (Addgene plasmid # 61594 ; http://n2t.net/addgene:61594 ; RRID:Addgene_61594)
Terms and licenses: Academic/Nonprofit Terms; Industry Terms: Not Available to Industry
Depositor comments: Please visit https://doi.org/10.21203/rs.3.rs-1065603/v1 for preprint.
How to cite: AAV-CMV-dSaCas9-NLS-3xHA-3xSunTag_bGHpA was a gift from Naoki Yamamoto (Addgene plasmid # 177342 ; http://n2t.net/addgene:177342 ; RRID:Addgene_177342)
