[The description below was written by a language model from this plasmid's Addgene catalogue record and pLannotate feature annotations shown in this document.]
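Description:
AAV-CMV-dSaCas9-NLS-3xHA-3xSunTag_bGHpA is an AAV transfer plasmid for mammalian expression of a catalytically dead Staphylococcus aureus Cas9 carrying a SunTag recruitment array. It is derived from the pX603 AAV-CMV dSaCas9 backbone and is about 7.5 kb in total. In bacteria it is maintained through a high-copy ColE1/pUC-type origin with ampicillin selection via β-lactamase, and it also carries an f1 phage origin; short rop and bom fragments annotated in the backbone are remnants only. AAV2 inverted terminal repeats flank the expression cassette so that it can be packaged into recombinant AAV. One ITR is annotated intact across the sequence origin. The one downstream of the polyadenylation signal is detected only as two short fragments, which may reflect the difficulty of sequencing or annotating these repeats rather than a real truncation.

The payload is driven by the human CMV immediate-early enhancer and promoter and terminated by the bovine growth hormone poly(A) signal. The open reading frame encodes humanised SaCas9 with the D10A and N580A mutations, which abolish both nuclease activities while leaving guide-RNA-directed DNA binding intact. The record lists nuclear localisation signals at both ends (the feature table annotates only the C-terminal nucleoplasmin NLS), followed by a 3xHA epitope tag for detection and three GCN4 peptide repeats forming the SunTag; only one GCN4 fragment is picked up by the automated annotation. The GCN4 epitopes serve as docking sites for effector proteins fused to a cognate single-chain antibody, allowing several effector copies to be recruited to one targeted locus. No guide RNA cassette or effector is annotated here, so these would be supplied from other constructs. The associated work concerns AAV-mediated in vivo targeted DNA methylation editing, for which the compact SaCas9 suits the limited AAV packaging capacity.
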