Features (pLannotate 1.2.2; 17 found; start..end, strand, type, name):
     60..439     +  enhancer       CMV enhancer: human cytomegalovirus immediate early enhancer
    440..643     +  promoter       CMV promoter: human cytomegalovirus (CMV) immediate early promoter
    719..3874    +  CDS            cas9: CAS9_STAAU - Experimental evidence at protein level: Swiss-Prot protein existence level 1. CRISPR (clustered regularly interspaced short palindromic repeat) is an adaptive immune system that provides protection against mobile genetic elements (viruses, transposable elements and conjugative plasmids). CRISPR clusters contain spacers, sequences complementary to antecedent mobile elements, and target invading nucleic acids. CRISPR clusters are transcribed and processed into CRISPR RNA (crRNA). In type II CRISPR systems correct processing of pre-crRNA requires a trans- encoded small RNA (tracrRNA)
   3875..3922    +  CDS            nucleoplasmin NLS: bipartite nuclear localization signal from nucleoplasmin
   3929..4009    +  CDS            3xHA: three tandem HA epitope tags
   4073..4129    +  CDS            GCN4 (fragment): GCN4_YEAST - Also known as AAS101 From Saccharomyces cerevisiae (strain ATCC 204508 / S288c) (Baker's yeast).
   4475..4586    +  polyA_signal   bGH poly(A) signal: bovine growth hormone polyadenylation signal
   4730..4757    -  repeat_region  AAV2 ITR (fragment): inverted terminal repeat of adeno-associated virus serotype 2 inverted
   4786..4813    -  repeat_region  AAV2 ITR (fragment): inverted terminal repeat of adeno-associated virus serotype 2 inverted
   4886..5474    -  rep_origin     ori: high-copy-number ColE1/pMB1/pBR322/pUC origin of replication
   5645..6505    -  CDS            AmpR: β-lactamase; bla; confers resistance to ampicillin, carbenicillin, and related antibiotics
   6506..6610    -  promoter       AmpR promoter: bla
   6705..6740    +  CDS            rop (fragment): Rop protein, which maintains plasmids at low copy number; rop
   6842..6891    +  misc_feature   bom (fragment): basis of mobility region from pBR322
   6892..7347    -  rep_origin     f1 ori (sequence partly withheld): f1 bacteriophage origin of replication; arrow indicates direction of (+) strand synthesis
   7366..7417    +  misc_feature   bom (fragment): basis of mobility region from pBR322
   7422..40      -  repeat_region  AAV2 ITR (across the origin): inverted terminal repeat of adeno-associated virus serotype 2 inverted
>Addgene plasmid #177342 | AAV-CMV-dSaCas9-NLS-3xHA-3xSunTag_bGHpA | addgene full sequence | sequence record 352726 | Addgene NGS Result
CGCAGAGAGGGAGTGGCCAACTCCATCACTAGGGGTTCCTGCGGCCGCCTCGAGGCGTTGACATTGATTA
TTGACTAGTTATTAATAGTAATCAATTACGGGGTCATTAGTTCATAGCCCATATATGGAGTTCCGCGTTA
CATAACTTACGGTAAATGGCCCGCCTGGCTGACCGCCCAACGACCCCCGCCCATTGACGTCAATAATGAC
GTATGTTCCCATAGTAACGCCAATAGGGACTTTCCATTGACGTCAATGGGTGGAGTATTTACGGTAAACT
GCCCACTTGGCAGTACATCAAGTGTATCATATGCCAAGTACGCCCCCTATTGACGTCAATGACGGTAAAT
GGCCCGCCTGGCATTATGCCCAGTACATGACCTTATGGGACTTTCCTACTTGGCAGTACATCTACGTATT
AGTCATCGCTATTACCATGGTGATGCGGTTTTGGCAGTACATCAATGGGCGTGGATAGCGGTTTGACTCA
CGGGGATTTCCAAGTCTCCACCCCATTGACGTCAATGGGAGTTTGTTTTGGCACCAAAATCAACGGGACT
TTCCAAAATGTCGTAACAACTCCGCCCCATTGACGCAAATGGGCGGTAGGCGTGTACGGTGGGAGGTCTA
TATAAGCAGAGCTCTCTGGCTAACTACCGGTGCCACCATGGCCCCAAAGAAGAAGCGGAAGGTCGGTATC
CACGGAGTCCCAGCAGCCAAGCGGAACTACATCCTGGGCCTGGCCATCGGCATCACCAGCGTGGGCTACG
GCATCATCGACTACGAGACACGGGACGTGATCGATGCCGGCGTGCGGCTGTTCAAAGAGGCCAACGTGGA
AAACAACGAGGGCAGGCGGAGCAAGAGAGGCGCCAGAAGGCTGAAGCGGCGGAGGCGGCATAGAATCCAG
AGAGTGAAGAAGCTGCTGTTCGACTACAACCTGCTGACCGACCACAGCGAGCTGAGCGGCATCAACCCCT
ACGAGGCCAGAGTGAAGGGCCTGAGCCAGAAGCTGAGCGAGGAAGAGTTCTCTGCCGCCCTGCTGCACCT
GGCCAAGAGAAGAGGCGTGCACAACGTGAACGAGGTGGAAGAGGACACCGGCAACGAGCTGTCCACCAAA
GAGCAGATCAGCCGGAACAGCAAGGCCCTGGAAGAGAAATACGTGGCCGAACTGCAGCTGGAACGGCTGA
AGAAAGACGGCGAAGTGCGGGGCAGCATCAACAGATTCAAGACCAGCGACTACGTGAAAGAAGCCAAACA
GCTGCTGAAGGTGCAGAAGGCCTACCACCAGCTGGACCAGAGCTTCATCGACACCTACATCGACCTGCTG
GAAACCCGGCGGACCTACTATGAGGGACCTGGCGAGGGCAGCCCCTTCGGCTGGAAGGACATCAAAGAAT
GGTACGAGATGCTGATGGGCCACTGCACCTACTTCCCCGAGGAACTGCGGAGCGTGAAGTACGCCTACAA
CGCCGACCTGTACAACGCCCTGAACGACCTGAACAATCTCGTGATCACCAGGGACGAGAACGAGAAGCTG
GAATATTACGAGAAGTTCCAGATCATCGAGAACGTGTTCAAGCAGAAGAAGAAGCCCACCCTGAAGCAGA
TCGCCAAAGAAATCCTCGTGAACGAAGAGGATATTAAGGGCTACAGAGTGACCAGCACCGGCAAGCCCGA
GTTCACCAACCTGAAGGTGTACCACGACATCAAGGACATTACCGCCCGGAAAGAGATTATTGAGAACGCC
GAGCTGCTGGATCAGATTGCCAAGATCCTGACCATCTACCAGAGCAGCGAGGACATCCAGGAAGAACTGA
CCAATCTGAACTCCGAGCTGACCCAGGAAGAGATCGAGCAGATCTCTAATCTGAAGGGCTATACCGGCAC
CCACAACCTGAGCCTGAAGGCCATCAACCTGATCCTGGACGAGCTGTGGCACACCAACGACAACCAGATC
GCTATCTTCAACCGGCTGAAGCTGGTGCCCAAGAAGGTGGACCTGTCCCAGCAGAAAGAGATCCCCACCA
CCCTGGTGGACGACTTCATCCTGAGCCCCGTCGTGAAGAGAAGCTTCATCCAGAGCATCAAAGTGATCAA
CGCCATCATCAAGAAGTACGGCCTGCCCAACGACATCATTATCGAGCTGGCCCGCGAGAAGAACTCCAAG
GACGCCCAGAAAATGATCAACGAGATGCAGAAGCGGAACCGGCAGACCAACGAGCGGATCGAGGAAATCA
TCCGGACCACCGGCAAAGAGAACGCCAAGTACCTGATCGAGAAGATCAAGCTGCACGACATGCAGGAAGG
CAAGTGCCTGTACAGCCTGGAAGCCATCCCTCTGGAAGATCTGCTGAACAACCCCTTCAACTATGAGGTG
GACCACATCATCCCCAGAAGCGTGTCCTTCGACAACAGCTTCAACAACAAGGTGCTCGTGAAGCAGGAAG
AAGCCAGCAAGAAGGGCAACCGGACCCCATTCCAGTACCTGAGCAGCAGCGACAGCAAGATCAGCTACGA
AACCTTCAAGAAGCACATCCTGAATCTGGCCAAGGGCAAGGGCAGAATCAGCAAGACCAAGAAAGAGTAT
CTGCTGGAAGAACGGGACATCAACAGGTTCTCCGTGCAGAAAGACTTCATCAACCGGAACCTGGTGGATA
CCAGATACGCCACCAGAGGCCTGATGAACCTGCTGCGGAGCTACTTCAGAGTGAACAACCTGGACGTGAA
AGTGAAGTCCATCAATGGCGGCTTCACCAGCTTTCTGCGGCGGAAGTGGAAGTTTAAGAAAGAGCGGAAC
AAGGGGTACAAGCACCACGCCGAGGACGCCCTGATCATTGCCAACGCCGATTTCATCTTCAAAGAGTGGA
AGAAACTGGACAAGGCCAAAAAAGTGATGGAAAACCAGATGTTCGAGGAAAAGCAGGCCGAGAGCATGCC
CGAGATCGAAACCGAGCAGGAGTACAAAGAGATCTTCATCACCCCCCACCAGATCAAGCACATTAAGGAC
TTCAAGGACTACAAGTACAGCCACCGGGTGGACAAGAAGCCTAATAGAGAGCTGATTAACGACACCCTGT
ACTCCACCCGGAAGGACGACAAGGGCAACACCCTGATCGTGAACAATCTGAACGGCCTGTACGACAAGGA
CAATGACAAGCTGAAAAAGCTGATCAACAAGAGCCCCGAAAAGCTGCTGATGTACCACCACGACCCCCAG
ACCTACCAGAAACTGAAGCTGATTATGGAACAGTACGGCGACGAGAAGAATCCCCTGTACAAGTACTACG
AGGAAACCGGGAACTACCTGACCAAGTACTCCAAAAAGGACAACGGCCCCGTGATCAAGAAGATTAAGTA
TTACGGCAACAAACTGAACGCCCATCTGGACATCACCGACGACTACCCCAACAGCAGAAACAAGGTCGTG
AAGCTGTCCCTGAAGCCCTACAGATTCGACGTGTACCTGGACAATGGCGTGTACAAGTTCGTGACCGTGA
AGAATCTGGATGTGATCAAAAAAGAAAACTACTACGAAGTGAATAGCAAGTGCTATGAGGAAGCTAAGAA
GCTGAAGAAGATCAGCAACCAGGCCGAGTTTATCGCCTCCTTCTACAACAACGATCTGATCAAGATCAAC
GGCGAGCTGTATAGAGTGATCGGCGTGAACAACGACCTGCTGAACCGGATCGAAGTGAACATGATCGACA
TCACCTACCGCGAGTACCTGGAAAACATGAACGACAAGAGGCCCCCCAGGATCATTAAGACAATCGCCTC
CAAGACCCAGAGCATTAAGAAGTACAGCACAGACATTCTGGGCAACCTGTATGAAGTGAAATCTAAGAAG
CACCCTCAGATCATCAAAAAGGGCAAAAGGCCGGCGGCCACGAAAAAGGCCGGCCAGGCAAAAAAGAAAA
AGGGATCCTACCCATACGATGTTCCAGATTACGCTTATCCCTACGACGTGCCTGATTATGCATACCCATA
TGATGTCCCCGACTATGCCGACGGCATTGGTAGTGGGAGCAACGGCAGCAGCGGATCCAACGGTCCGACT
GACGCCGCGGAAGAGGAGCTTCTGAGCAAAAACTATCACCTCGAAAACGAGGTTGCGCGACTGAAGAAAG
GAAGCGGGTCCGGTGGAAGTGGCTCCGGATCTGGAGGTTCTGGCAGCGGAGGTAGCGGCAGTGGCGAAGA
GCTCCTTAGTAAGAACTATCATCTGGAAAATGAGGTAGCGCGCTTAAAGAAAGGGTCGGGAAGTGGCGGC
AGCGGAAGTGGGAGTGGAGGGAGCGGTTCTGGCGGTTCCGGCAGTGGAGAGGAGTTGCTGTCTAAGAACT
ACCACTTAGAAAACGAAGTCGCACGGCTAAAAAAAGGTTCCGGCTCCGGCGGCTCCGGTTCTGGAAGCGG
GGGCTCGGGATCAGGTGGATCTGGATCAGGATAAGAATTCCTAGAGCTCGCTGATCAGCCTCGACTGTGC
CTTCTAGTTGCCAGCCATCTGTTGTTTGCCCCTCCCCCGTGCCTTCCTTGACCCTGGAAGGTGCCACTCC
CACTGTCCTTTCCTAATAAAATGAGGAAATTGCATCGCATTGTCTGAGTAGGTGTCATTCTATTCTGGGG
GGTGGGGTGGGGCAGGACAGCAAGGGGGAGGATTGGGAAGAGAATAGCAGGCATGCTGGGGAGCTAGAGG
CCGCAGGAACCCCTAGTGATGGAGTTGGCCACTCCCTCTCTGCGCGCTCGCTCGCTCACTGAGGCCGGGC
GACCAAAGGTCGCCCGACGCCCGGGCGGCCTCAGTGAGCGAGCGAGCGCGCAGCTGCCTGCAGGACATGT
GAGCAAAAGGCCAGCAAAAGGCCAGGAACCGTAAAAAGGCCGCGTTGCTGGCGTTTTTCCATAGGCTCCG
CCCCCCTGACGAGCATCACAAAAATCGACGCTCAAGTCAGAGGTGGCGAAACCCGACAGGACTATAAAGA
TACCAGGCGTTTCCCCCTGGAAGCTCCCTCGTGCGCTCTCCTGTTCCGACCCTGCCGCTTACCGGATACC
TGTCCGCCTTTCTCCCTTCGGGAAGCGTGGCGCTTTCTCATAGCTCACGCTGTAGGTATCTCAGTTCGGT
GTAGGTCGTTCGCTCCAAGCTGGGCTGTGTGCACGAACCCCCCGTTCAGCCCGACCGCTGCGCCTTATCC
GGTAACTATCGTCTTGAGTCCAACCCGGTAAGACACGACTTATCGCCACTGGCAGCAGCCACTGGTAACA
GGATTAGCAGAGCGAGGTATGTAGGCGGTGCTACAGAGTTCTTGAAGTGGTGGCCTAACTACGGCTACAC
TAGAAGAACAGTATTTGGTATCTGCGCTCTGCTGAAGCCAGTTACCTTCGGAAAAAGAGTTGGTAGCTCT
TGATCCGGCAAACAAACCACCGCTGGTAGCGGTGGTTTTTTTGTTTGCAAGCAGCAGATTACGCGCAGAA
AAAAAGGATCTCAAGAAGATCCTTTGATCTTTTCTACGGGGTCTGACGCTCAGTGGAACGAAAACTCACG
TTAAGGGATTTTGGTCATGAGATTATCAAAAAGGATCTTCACCTAGATCCTTTTAAATTAAAAATGAAGT
TTTAAATCAATCTAAAGTATATATGAGTAAACTTGGTCTGACAGTTACCAATGCTTAATCAGTGAGGCAC
CTATCTCAGCGATCTGTCTATTTCGTTCATCCATAGTTGCCTGACTCCCCGTCGTGTAGATAACTACGAT
ACGGGAGGGCTTACCATCTGGCCCCAGTGCTGCAATGATACCGCGGCTTCCACGCTCACCGGCTCCAGAT
TTATCAGCAATAAACCAGCCAGCCGGAAGGGCCGAGCGCAGAAGTGGTCCTGCAACTTTATCCGCCTCCA
TCCAGTCTATTAATTGTTGCCGGGAAGCTAGAGTAAGTAGTTCGCCAGTTAATAGTTTGCGCAACGTTGT
TGCCATTGCTACAGGCATCGTGGTGTCACGCTCGTCGTTTGGTATGGCTTCATTCAGCTCCGGTTCCCAA
CGATCAAGGCGAGTTACATGATCCCCCATGTTGTGCAAAAAAGCGGTTAGCTCCTTCGGTCCTCCGATCG
TTGTCAGAAGTAAGTTGGCCGCAGTGTTATCACTCATGGTTATGGCAGCACTGCATAATTCTCTTACTGT
CATGCCATCCGTAAGATGCTTTTCTGTGACTGGTGAGTACTCAACCAAGTCATTCTGAGAATAGTGTATG
CGGCGACCGAGTTGCTCTTGCCCGGCGTCAATACGGGATAATACCGCGCCACATAGCAGAACTTTAAAAG
TGCTCATCATTGGAAAACGTTCTTCGGGGCGAAAACTCTCAAGGATCTTACCGCTGTTGAGATCCAGTTC
GATGTAACCCACTCGTGCACCCAACTGATCTTCAGCATCTTTTACTTTCACCAGCGTTTCTGGGTGAGCA
AAAACAGGAAGGCAAAATGCCGCAAAAAAGGGAATAAGGGCGACACGGAAATGTTGAATACTCATACTCT
TCCTTTTTCAATATTATTGAAGCATTTATCAGGGTTATTGTCTCATGAGCGGATACATATTTGAATGTAT
TTAGAAAAATAAACAAATAGGGGTTCCGCGCACATTTCCCCGAAAAGTGCCACCTGACGTCTAAGAAACC
ATTATTATCATGACATTAACCTATAAAAATAGGCGTATCACGAGGCCCTTTCGTCTCGCGCGTTTCGGTG
ATGACGGTGAAAACCTCTGACACATGCAGCTCCCGGAGACGGTCACAGCTTGTCTGTAAGCGGATGCCGG
GAGCAGACAAGCCCGTCAGGGCGCGTCAGCGGGTGTTGGCGGGTGTCGGGGCTGGCTTAACTATGCGGCA
TCAGAGCAGATTGTACTGAGAGTGCACCATAAAATTGTAAACGTTAATATTTTGTTAAAATTCGCGTTAA
ATTTTTGTTAAATCAGCTCATTTTTTAACCAATAGACCGAAATCGGCAAAATCCCTTATAAATCAAAAGA
ATAGCCCGAGATAGAGT
[37 nt withheld, positions 7018-7054]
AAAGAACGTGGACTCCAACGTCAAAGG
[141 nt withheld, positions 7082-7222]
G
[46 nt withheld, positions 7224-7269]
A
[95 nt withheld, positions 7271-7365]
TATGCGGTGTGAAATACCGCACAGATGCGTAAGGAGAAAATACCGCATCAGGCGCCCCTGCAGGCAGCTG
CGCGCTCGCTCGCTCACTGAGGCCGCCCGGGCAAAGCCCGGGCGTCGGGCGACCTTTGGTCGCCCGGCCT
CAGTGAGCGAGCGAGCG
